Addgene plasmid #99875: pET21-GFP-AURKA
Purpose: Expression of GFP-AURKA for protein purification in bacteria
Depositing lab: Marc Tramier. Depositing organization: CNRS UMR 6290, Institut de Génétique et Développement de Rennes (IGDR). Publication: A FRET biosensor reveals spatiotemporal activation and functions of aurora kinase A in living cells. Bertolin G, Sizaire F, Herbomel G, Reboutier D, Prigent C, Tramier M. Nat Commun. 2016 Sep 14;7:12674. doi: 10.1038/ncomms12674. PubMed 27624869.
Backbone
  Vector backbone: pET21a
  Backbone manufacturer: MerckMillipore
  Vector type: Bacterial Expression
Growth in bacteria
  Bacterial resistance: Ampicillin, 100 μg/mL
  Growth temperature: 37°C
  Growth strain: DH5alpha
  Copy number: High Copy
Gene/Insert
  Gene/Insert name: AURKA
  Species: H. sapiens (human)
  Entrez Gene: AURKA (a.k.a. AIK, ARK1, AURA, BTAK, PPP1R47, STK15, STK6, STK7)
  Tag / fusion protein: GFP (N terminal on backbone)
  Cloning method: Restriction Enzyme; 5′ cloning site Unknown (unknown if destroyed); 3′ cloning site Unknown (unknown if destroyed)
Terms and licenses: Academic/Nonprofit Terms; Industry Terms: Not Available to Industry
How to cite: pET21-GFP-AURKA was a gift from Marc Tramier (Addgene plasmid # 99875 ; http://n2t.net/addgene:99875 ; RRID:Addgene_99875)
