[The description below was written by a language model from this plasmid's Addgene catalogue record and pLannotate feature annotations shown in this document.]
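Description:
pET21-GFP-AURKA is a bacterial expression plasmid built on the pET21a backbone for producing a fluorescently tagged human Aurora kinase A (AURKA) in E. coli for protein purification. It is about 7.4 kb and is maintained through a ColE1/pBR322-type origin with ampicillin selection from the bla gene. The catalogue lists it as high copy, although the annotated backbone also retains the rop gene and bom region typical of pBR322-derived pET vectors, which usually moderate copy number. An f1 origin is present, and short tetracycline-resistance fragments and a predicted E. coli open reading frame appear to be non-functional backbone remnants.

The expression cassette is the standard T7lac arrangement. A T7 promoter followed immediately by a lac operator drives transcription, the phage T7 gene 10 ribosome binding site directs translation, and a T7 terminator closes the unit. The plasmid-borne lacI gene supplies repressor, so expression stays low until IPTG induction in a host that provides T7 RNA polymerase. The open reading frame begins with the short T7 tag leader, continues into EGFP, and then into the full AURKA coding sequence, placing GFP at the N terminus of the kinase. Downstream, a histidine-tag annotation (a six-residue-length match labelled as a 9xHis fragment) corresponds to the C-terminal His tag of pET21a and would allow metal-affinity purification if it is in frame. The record does not confirm the junctions, and the cloning sites are listed as unknown. The associated work concerns a FRET biosensor reporting AURKA activation, where purified GFP-AURKA would suit in vitro biochemical or fluorescence studies.
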