Features (pLannotate 1.2.2; 21 found; start..end, strand, type, name):
    280..298     +  promoter       T7 promoter: promoter for bacteriophage T7 RNA polymerase
    299..323     +  protein_bind   lac operator: The lac repressor binds to the lac operator to inhibit transcription in E. coli. This inhibition can be relieved by adding lactose or isopropyl-β-D-thiogalactopyranoside (IPTG). lac repressor encoded by lacI
    338..360     +  RBS            RBS: efficient ribosome binding site from bacteriophage T7 gene 10 (Olins and Rangwala, 1989)
    368..400     +  CDS            T7 tag (gene 10 leader): leader peptide from bacteriophage T7 gene 10 promotes efficient translation in E. coli
    410..1126    +  CDS            EGFP: EGFP is a basic (constitutively fluorescent) green fluorescent protein published in 1996, derived from Aequorea victoria. It is reported to be a rapidly-maturing weak dimer with moderate acid sensitivity.
   1142..2350    +  CDS            AURKA: AURKA_HUMAN - Also known as AIK, AIRK1, ARK1, AURA, AYK1, BTAK, IAK1, STK15, STK6. Experimental evidence at protein level: Swiss-Prot protein existence level 1. Mitotic serine/threonine kinase that contributes to the regulation of cell cycle progression (PubMed:26246606, PubMed:12390251, PubMed:18615013, PubMed:11039908, PubMed:17125279, PubMed:17360485). Associates with the centrosome and the spindle microtubules during mitosis and plays a critical role in various mitotic events including the establishment of mitotic spindle, centrosome duplication, centrosome separation as well as maturation
   2378..2395    +  CDS            9xHis (fragment): 9xHis affinity tag
   2405..2454    +  CDS            SET1 (fragment): solubility-enhancement tag derived from T7 phage gene 10B
   2462..2509    +  terminator     T7 terminator: transcription terminator for bacteriophage T7 RNA polymerase
   2546..2974    +  rep_origin     f1 ori (sequence partly withheld): f1 bacteriophage origin of replication; arrow indicates direction of (+) strand synthesis
   3027..3131    +  promoter       AmpR promoter: bla
   3132..3992    +  CDS            AmpR: β-lactamase; bla; confers resistance to ampicillin, carbenicillin, and related antibiotics
   4163..4751    +  rep_origin     ori: high-copy-number ColE1/pMB1/pBR322/pUC origin of replication
   4937..5076    -  misc_feature   bom: basis of mobility region from pBR322
   5178..5369    -  CDS            rop: Rop protein, which maintains plasmids at low copy number; rop
   5386..5766    +  CDS            YPB1_ECOLX: Protein predicted: Swiss-Prot protein existence level 4. From Escherichia coli.
   5838..6129    -  CDS            TcR (fragment): tetracycline efflux protein; tet; confers resistance to tetracycline
   6144..6165    -  protein_bind   CAP binding site: CAP binding activates transcription in the presence of cAMP. E. coli catabolite activator protein
   6178..7260    -  CDS            lacI: lac repressor; lacI; The lac repressor binds to the lac operator to inhibit transcription in E. coli. This inhibition can be relieved by adding lactose or isopropyl-β-D-thiogalactopyranoside (IPTG).
   7261..7338    -  promoter       lacI promoter: lacI
   7346..258     -  CDS            TcR (fragment) (across the origin): tetracycline efflux protein; tet; confers resistance to tetracycline
>Addgene plasmid #99875 | pET21-GFP-AURKA | addgene full sequence | sequence record 192792 | Addgene NGS Result
TCCTGCATTAGGAAGCAGCCCAGTAGTAGGTTGAGGCCGTTGAGCACCGCCGCCGCAAGGAATGGTGCAT
GCAAGGAGATGGCGCCCAACAGTCCCCCGGCCACGGGGCCTGCCACCATACCCACGCCGAAACAAGCGCT
CATGAGCCCGAAGTGGCGAGCCCGATCTTCCCCATCGGTGATGTCGGCGATATAGGCGCCAGCAACCGCA
CCTGTGGCGCCGGTGATGCCGGCCACGATGCGTCCGGCGTAGAGGATCGAGATCTCGATCCCGCGAAATT
AATACGACTCACTATAGGGGAATTGTGAGCGGATAACAATTCCCCTCTAGAAATAATTTTGTTTAACTTT
AAGAAGGAGATATACATATGGCTAGCATGACTGGTGGACAGCAAATGGGTCGCGGATCCATGGTGAGCAA
GGGCGAGGAGCTGTTCACCGGGGTGGTGCCCATCCTGGTCGAGCTGGACGGCGACGTAAACGGCCACAAG
TTCAGCGTGTCCGGCGAGGGCGAGGGCGATGCCACCTACGGCAAGCTGACCCTGAAGTTCATCTGCACCA
CCGGCAAGCTGCCCGTGCCCTGGCCCACCCTCGTGACCACCCTGACCTACGGCGTGCAGTGCTTCAGCCG
CTACCCCGACCACATGAAGCAGCACGACTTCTTCAAGTCCGCCATGCCCGAAGGCTACGTCCAGGAGCGC
ACCATCTTCTTCAAGGACGACGGCAACTACAAGACCCGCGCCGAGGTGAAGTTCGAGGGCGACACCCTGG
TGAACCGCATCGAGCTGAAGGGCATCGACTTCAAGGAGGACGGCAACATCCTGGGGCACAAGCTGGAGTA
CAACTACAACAGCCACAACGTCTATATCATGGCCGACAAGCAGAAGAACGGCATCAAGGTGAACTTCAAG
ATCCGCCACAACATCGAGGACGGCAGCGTGCAGCTCGCCGACCACTACCAGCAGAACACCCCCATCGGCG
ACGGCCCCGTGCTGCTGCCCGACAACCACTACCTGAGCACCCAGTCCGCCCTGAGCAAAGACCCCAACGA
GAAGCGCGATCACATGGTCCTGCTGGAGTTCGTGACCGCCGCCGGGATCACTCTCGGCATGGACGAGCTG
TACAAGGAATTCGAGCTCACCATGGACCGATCTAAAGAAAACTGCATTTCAGGACCTGTTAAGGCTACAG
CTCCAGTTGGAGGTCCAAAACGTGTTCTCGTGACTCAGCAATTTCCTTGTCAGAATCCATTACCTGTAAA
TAGTGGCCAGGCTCAGCGGGTCTTGTGTCCTTCAAATTCTTCCCAGCGCGTTCCTTTGCAAGCACAAAAA
CTTGTCTCCAGTCACAAGCCGGTTCAGAATCAGAAGCAGAAGCAATTGCAGGCAACCAGTGTACCTCATC
CTGTCTCCAGGCCACTGAATAACACCCAAAAGAGCAAGCAGCCCCTGCCATCGGCACCTGAAAATAATCC
TGAGGAGGAACTGGCATCAAAACAGAAAAATGAAGAATCAAAAAAGAGGCAGTGGGCTTTGGAAGACTTT
GAAATTGGTCGCCCTCTGGGTAAAGGAAAGTTTGGTAATGTTTATTTGGCAAGAGAAAAGCAAAGCAAGT
TTATTCTGGCTCTTAAAGTGTTATTTAAAGCTCAGCTGGAGAAAGCCGGAGTGGAGCATCAGCTCAGAAG
AGAAGTAGAAATACAGTCCCACCTTCGGCATCCTAATATTCTTAGACTGTATGGTTATTTCCATGATGCT
ACCAGAGTCTACCTAATTCTGGAATATGCACCACTTGGAACAGTTTATAGAGAACTTCAGAAACTTTCAA
AGTTTGATGAGCAGAGAACTGCTACTTATATAACAGAATTGGCAAATGCCCTGTCTTACTGTCATTCGAA
GAGAGTTATTCATAGAGACATTAAGCCAGAGAACTTACTTCTTGGATCAGCTGGAGAGCTTAAAATTGCA
GATTTTGGGTGGTCAGTACATGCTCCATCTTCCAGGAGGACCACTCTCTGTGGCACCCTGGACTACCTGC
CCCCTGAAATGATTGAAGGTCGGATGCATGATGAGAAGGTGGATCTCTGGAGCCTTGGAGTTCTTTGCTA
TGAATTTTTAGTTGGGAAGCCTCCTTTTGAGGCAAACACATACCAAGAGACCTACAAAAGAATATCACGG
GTTGAGTTCACATTCCCTGACTTTGTAACAGAGGGAGCCAGGGACCTCATTTCAAGACTGTTGAAGCATA
ATCCCAGCCAGAGGCCAATGCTCAGAGAAGTACTTGAACACCCCTGGATCACAGCAAATTCATCAAAACC
ATCAAATTGCCAAAACAAAGAATCAGCTAGCAAACAGTCTGTCGACAAGCTTGCGGCCGCACTCGAGCAC
CACCACCACCACCACTGAGATCCGGCTGCTAACAAAGCCCGAAAGGAAGCTGAGTTGGCTGCTGCCACCG
CTGAGCAATAACTAGCATAACCCCTTGGGGCCTCTAAACGGGTCTTGAGGGGTTTTTTGCTGAAAGGAGG
AACTATATCCGGATTGGCGAATGGG
[124 nt withheld, positions 2546-2669]
C
[91 nt withheld, positions 2671-2761]
A
[49 nt withheld, positions 2763-2811]
CCTTTGACGTTGGAGTCCACGTTCTTT
[37 nt withheld, positions 2839-2875]
ACCCTATCTCGGTCTATTCTTTTGATTTATAAGGGATTTTGCCGATTTCGGCCTATTGGTTAAAAAATGA
GCTGATTTAACAAAAATTTAACGCGAATTTTAACAAAATATTAACGCTTACAATTTAGGTGGCACTTTTC
GGGGAAATGTGCGCGGAACCCCTATTTGTTTATTTTTCTAAATACATTCAAATATGTATCCGCTCATGAG
ACAATAACCCTGATAAATGCTTCAATAATATTGAAAAAGGAAGAGTATGAGTATTCAACATTTCCGTGTC
GCCCTTATTCCCTTTTTTGCGGCATTTTGCCTTCCTGTTTTTGCTCACCCAGAAACGCTGGTGAAAGTAA
AAGATGCTGAAGATCAGTTGGGTGCACGAGTGGGTTACATCGAACTGGATCTCAACAGCGGTAAGATCCT
TGAGAGTTTTCGCCCCGAAGAACGTTTTCCAATGATGAGCACTTTTAAAGTTCTGCTATGTGGCGCGGTA
TTATCCCGTATTGACGCCGGGCAAGAGCAACTCGGTCGCCGCATACACTATTCTCAGAATGACTTGGTTG
AGTACTCACCAGTCACAGAAAAGCATCTTACGGATGGCATGACAGTAAGAGAATTATGCAGTGCTGCCAT
AACCATGAGTGATAACACTGCGGCCAACTTACTTCTGACAACGATCGGAGGACCGAAGGAGCTAACCGCT
TTTTTGCACAACATGGGGGATCATGTAACTCGCCTTGATCGTTGGGAACCGGAGCTGAATGAAGCCATAC
CAAACGACGAGCGTGACACCACGATGCCTGCAGCAATGGCAACAACGTTGCGCAAACTATTAACTGGCGA
ACTACTTACTCTAGCTTCCCGGCAACAATTAATAGACTGGATGGAGGCGGATAAAGTTGCAGGACCACTT
CTGCGCTCGGCCCTTCCGGCTGGCTGGTTTATTGCTGATAAATCTGGAGCCGGTGAGCGTGGGTCTCGCG
GTATCATTGCAGCACTGGGGCCAGATGGTAAGCCCTCCCGTATCGTAGTTATCTACACGACGGGGAGTCA
GGCAACTATGGATGAACGAAATAGACAGATCGCTGAGATAGGTGCCTCACTGATTAAGCATTGGTAACTG
TCAGACCAAGTTTACTCATATATACTTTAGATTGATTTAAAACTTCATTTTTAATTTAAAAGGATCTAGG
TGAAGATCCTTTTTGATAATCTCATGACCAAAATCCCTTAACGTGAGTTTTCGTTCCACTGAGCGTCAGA
CCCCGTAGAAAAGATCAAAGGATCTTCTTGAGATCCTTTTTTTCTGCGCGTAATCTGCTGCTTGCAAACA
AAAAAACCACCGCTACCAGCGGTGGTTTGTTTGCCGGATCAAGAGCTACCAACTCTTTTTCCGAAGGTAA
CTGGCTTCAGCAGAGCGCAGATACCAAATACTGTCCTTCTAGTGTAGCCGTAGTTAGGCCACCACTTCAA
GAACTCTGTAGCACCGCCTACATACCTCGCTCTGCTAATCCTGTTACCAGTGGCTGCTGCCAGTGGCGAT
AAGTCGTGTCTTACCGGGTTGGACTCAAGACGATAGTTACCGGATAAGGCGCAGCGGTCGGGCTGAACGG
GGGGTTCGTGCACACAGCCCAGCTTGGAGCGAACGACCTACACCGAACTGAGATACCTACAGCGTGAGCT
ATGAGAAAGCGCCACGCTTCCCGAAGGGAGAAAGGCGGACAGGTATCCGGTAAGCGGCAGGGTCGGAACA
GGAGAGCGCACGAGGGAGCTTCCAGGGGGAAACGCCTGGTATCTTTATAGTCCTGTCGGGTTTCGCCACC
TCTGACTTGAGCGTCGATTTTTGTGATGCTCGTCAGGGGGGCGGAGCCTATGGAAAAACGCCAGCAACGC
GGCCTTTTTACGGTTCCTGGCCTTTTGCTGGCCTTTTGCTCACATGTTCTTTCCTGCGTTATCCCCTGAT
TCTGTGGATAACCGTATTACCGCCTTTGAGTGAGCTGATACCGCTCGCCGCAGCCGAACGACCGAGCGCA
GCGAGTCAGTGAGCGAGGAAGCGGAAGAGCGCCTGATGCGGTATTTTCTCCTTACGCATCTGTGCGGTAT
TTCACACCGCAATGGTGCACTCTCAGTACAATCTGCTCTGATGCCGCATAGTTAAGCCAGTATACACTCC
GCTATCGCTACGTGACTGGGTCATGGCTGCGCCCCGACACCCGCCAACACCCGCTGACGCGCCCTGACGG
GCTTGTCTGCTCCCGGCATCCGCTTACAGACAAGCTGTGACCGTCTCCGGGAGCTGCATGTGTCAGAGGT
TTTCACCGTCATCACCGAAACGCGCGAGGCAGCTGCGGTAAAGCTCATCAGCGTGGTCGTGAAGCGATTC
ACAGATGTCTGCCTGTTCATCCGCGTCCAGCTCGTTGAGTTTCTCCAGAAGCGTTAATGTCTGGCTTCTG
ATAAAGCGGGCCATGTTAAGGGCGGTTTTTTCCTGTTTGGTCACTGATGCCTCCGTGTAAGGGGGATTTC
TGTTCATGGGGGTAATGATACCGATGAAACGAGAGAGGATGCTCACGATACGGGTTACTGATGATGAACA
TGCCCGGTTACTGGAACGTTGTGAGGGTAAACAACTGGCGGTATGGATGCGGCGGGACCAGAGAAAAATC
ACTCAGGGTCAATGCCAGCGCTTCGTTAATACAGATGTAGGTGTTCCACAGGGTAGCCAGCAGCATCCTG
CGATGCAGATCCGGAACATAATGGTGCAGGGCGCTGACTTCCGCGTTTCCAGACTTTACGAAACACGGAA
ACCGAAGACCATTCATGTTGTTGCTCAGGTCGCAGACGTTTTGCAGCAGCAGTCGCTTCACGTTCGCTCG
CGTATCGGTGATTCATTCTGCTAACCAGTAAGGCAACCCCGCCAGCCTAGCCGGGTCCTCAACGACAGGA
GCACGATCATGCGCACCCGTGGGGCCGCCATGCCGGCGATAATGGCCTGCTTCTCGCCGAAACGTTTGGT
GGCGGGACCAGTGACGAAGGCTTGAGCGAGGGCGTGCAAGATTCCGAATACCGCAAGCGACAGGCCGATC
ATCGTCGCGCTCCAGCGAAAGCGGTCCTCGCCGAAAATGACCCAGAGCGCTGCCGGCACCTGTCCTACGA
GTTGCATGATAAAGAAGACAGTCATAAGTGCGGCGACGATAGTCATGCCCCGCGCCCACCGGAAGGAGCT
GACTGGGTTGAAGGCTCTCAAGGGCATCGGTCGAGATCCCGGTGCCTAATGAGTGAGCTAACTTACATTA
ATTGCGTTGCGCTCACTGCCCGCTTTCCAGTCGGGAAACCTGTCGTGCCAGCTGCATTAATGAATCGGCC
AACGCGCGGGGAGAGGCGGTTTGCGTATTGGGCGCCAGGGTGGTTTTTCTTTTCACCAGTGAGACGGGCA
ACAGCTGATTGCCCTTCACCGCCTGGCCCTGAGAGAGTTGCAGCAAGCGGTCCACGCTGGTTTGCCCCAG
CAGGCGAAAATCCTGTTTGATGGTGGTTAACGGCGGGATATAACATGAGCTGTCTTCGGTATCGTCGTAT
CCCACTACCGAGATATCCGCACCAACGCGCAGCCCGGACTCGGTAATGGCGCGCATTGCGCCCAGCGCCA
TCTGATCGTTGGCAACCAGCATCGCAGTGGGAACGATGCCCTCATTCAGCATTTGCATGGTTTGTTGAAA
ACCGGACATGGCACTCCAGTCGCCTTCCCGTTCCGCTATCGGCTGAATTTGATTGCGAGTGAGATATTTA
TGCCAGCCAGCCAGACGCAGACGCGCCGAGACAGAACTTAATGGGCCCGCTAACAGCGCGATTTGCTGGT
GACCCAATGCGACCAGATGCTCCACGCCCAGTCGCGTACCGTCTTCATGGGAGAAAATAATACTGTTGAT
GGGTGTCTGGTCAGAGACATCAAGAAATAACGCCGGAACATTAGTGCAGGCAGCTTCCACAGCAATGGCA
TCCTGGTCATCCAGCGGATAGTTAATGATCAGCCCACTGACGCGTTGCGCGAGAAGATTGTGCACCGCCG
CTTTACAGGCTTCGACGCCGCTTCGTTCTACCATCGACACCACCACGCTGGCACCCAGTTGATCGGCGCG
AGATTTAATCGCCGCGACAATTTGCGACGGCGCGTGCAGGGCCAGACTGGAGGTGGCAACGCCAATCAGC
AACGACTGTTTGCCCGCCAGTTGTTGTGCCACGCGGTTGGGAATGTAATTCAGCTCCGCCATCGCCGCTT
CCACTTTTTCCCGCGTTTTCGCAGAAACGTGGCTGGCCTGGTTCACCACGCGGGAAACGGTCTGATAAGA
GACACCGGCATACTCTGCGACATCGTATAACGTTACTGGTTTCACATTCACCACCCTGAATTGACTCTCT
TCCGGGCGCTATCATGCCATACCGCGAAAGGTTTTGCGCCATTCGATGGTGTCCGGGATCTCGACGCTCT
CCCTTATGCGAC
